Addgene plasmid #87847: pCR2.1_HBB_N
Purpose: pCR2.1-based plasmid holding a 309-bp fragment containing the exon-1-exon-2 splice border of normal human β-globin mRNA
Depositing lab: Marina Kleanthous. Depositing organization: Cyprus Institute of Neurology and Genetics (CING). Publication: Relative and Absolute Quantification of Aberrant and Normal Splice Variants in HBB(IVSI-110 (G > A)) beta-Thalassemia. Patsali P, Papasavva P, Christou S, Sitarou M, Antoniou MN, Lederer CW, Kleanthous M. Int J Mol Sci. 2020 Sep 11;21(18). pii: ijms21186671. doi: 10.3390/ijms21186671. PubMed 32933098.
Backbone
  Vector backbone: pCR2.1-TOPO
  Backbone manufacturer: Invitrogen (Life Technologies)
  Backbone size w/o insert (bp): 3930
  Total vector size (bp): 4238
  Vector type: Bacterial Expression
  Selectable markers: Neomycin (select with G418)
Growth in bacteria
  Bacterial resistance: Ampicillin and Kanamycin, 100 & 50 μg/mL
  Growth temperature: 37°C
  Growth strain: DH5alpha
  Copy number: High Copy
Gene/Insert
  Gene/Insert name: Homo sapiens hemoglobin subunit beta (HBB), Normal cDNA fragment (Exon1/2)
  Species: H. sapiens (human)
  Insert size (bp): 310
  GenBank ID: NM_000518.4
  Entrez Gene: HBB (a.k.a. CD113t-C, ECYT6, beta-globin)
  Cloning method: TOPO Cloning
  Sequencing primers: 5′ M13 Reverse primer; 3′ M13 Forward primer
Resource information
  A portion of this plasmid was derived from a plasmid made by: Petros Patsali
Terms and licenses: Academic/Nonprofit Terms; Industry Terms: Not Available to Industry
How to cite: pCR2.1_HBB_N was a gift from Marina Kleanthous (Addgene plasmid # 87847 ; http://n2t.net/addgene:87847 ; RRID:Addgene_87847)
