[The description below was written by a language model from this plasmid's Addgene catalogue record and pLannotate feature annotations shown in this document.]
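Description:
pCR2.1_HBB_N is a small bacterial cloning plasmid of about 4.2 kb, made by TOPO cloning of a roughly 310-bp fragment of normal human β-globin (HBB) cDNA into the commercial pCR2.1-TOPO backbone. The fragment spans the exon 1–exon 2 splice junction of correctly spliced HBB mRNA. The automated annotation labels the insert as a gorilla HBB fragment. This reflects the closest protein database match, not the source, which the catalogue gives as human. The plasmid replicates in E. coli at high copy from a ColE1/pUC-type origin and also carries an f1 origin for single-stranded DNA production. It has two bacterial selection markers, β-lactamase (ampicillin) and the Tn5-derived neo/nptII gene (kanamycin), with a remnant of the Tn5 transposase sequence lying upstream of neo. The catalogue also lists neomycin/G418 as a selectable marker, but no eukaryotic promoter is annotated.

The insert sits in the backbone's cloning site within lacZα, downstream of the CAP binding site, lac promoter and lac operator. A T7 promoter on the opposite strand faces back toward the insert, and only a partial lacZα is annotated beyond it. M13 primer sites flanking the insert are listed for sequencing. Although it is catalogued as a bacterial expression vector, the plasmid serves mainly as a holder for a defined template sequence. The associated study concerns relative and absolute quantification of normal and aberrant HBB splice variants in IVSI-110 (G>A) β-thalassaemia, which suggests use as a reference or standard for the normally spliced transcript, though the record does not state this explicitly. The depositor sequence and the repository's sequencing result differ by only two nucleotides in length and give the same feature layout.
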