Features (pLannotate 1.2.2; 13 found; start..end, strand, type, name):
      2..94      +  CDS            lacI (fragment): lac repressor; lacI; The lac repressor binds to the lac operator to inhibit transcription in E. coli. This inhibition can be relieved by adding lactose or isopropyl-β-D-thiogalactopyranoside (IPTG).
    107..128     +  protein_bind   CAP binding site: CAP binding activates transcription in the presence of cAMP. E. coli catabolite activator protein
    143..173     +  promoter       lac promoter: promoter for the E. coli lac operon
    181..197     +  protein_bind   lac operator: The lac repressor binds to the lac operator to inhibit transcription in E. coli. This inhibition can be relieved by adding lactose or isopropyl-β-D-thiogalactopyranoside (IPTG). lac repressor encoded by lacI
    320..604     +  CDS            HBB (fragment): HBB_GORGO - Experimental evidence at protein level: Swiss-Prot protein existence level 1. Involved in oxygen transport from the lung to the various peripheral tissues. From Gorilla gorilla gorilla (Western lowland gorilla).
    672..690     -  promoter       T7 promoter: promoter for bacteriophage T7 RNA polymerase
    693..850     +  CDS            lacZα (fragment): LacZα fragment of β-galactosidase; lacZ fragment
    854..1282    +  rep_origin     f1 ori (sequence partly withheld): f1 bacteriophage origin of replication; arrow indicates direction of (+) strand synthesis
   1295..1594    +  CDS            tnpA (fragment): TN5P_ECOLX - Also known as tnp. Experimental evidence at protein level: Swiss-Prot protein existence level 1. Mediates transposition of transposon Tn5 by a 'cut and paste' mechanism. First, the monomeric transposase binds the 19 bp inverted DNA repeats flanking the transposon. Then, dimerization of the DNA- bound transposase creates a synaptic DNA complex. After nicking of the first DNA strand, excision of the transposon proceeds through a series of intermediates. The transposase then mediates the insertion of the transposon at a new site by strand transfer. The activity of the wild- type tran
   1626..2417    +  CDS            neo: KKA2_KLEPN - Also known as kan, nptII. Experimental evidence at protein level: Swiss-Prot protein existence level 1. Resistance to kanamycin, neomycin, paromomycin, ribostamycin, butirosin and gentamicin B. From Klebsiella pneumoniae.
   2421..2437    +  promoter       AmpR promoter (fragment): bla
   2438..3298    +  CDS            AmpR: β-lactamase; bla; confers resistance to ampicillin, carbenicillin, and related antibiotics
   3469..4057    +  rep_origin     ori: high-copy-number ColE1/pMB1/pBR322/pUC origin of replication
>Addgene plasmid #87847 | pCR2.1_HBB_N | depositor full sequence | sequence record 180622 | pCR2.1_HBB_N sequence 4238 bps
AGCGCCCAATACGCAAACCGCCTCTCCCCGCGCGTTGGCCGATTCATTAATGCAGCTGGCACGACAGGTT
TCCCGACTGGAAAGCGGGCAGTGAGCGCAACGCAATTAATGTGAGTTAGCTCACTCATTAGGCACCCCAG
GCTTTACACTTTATGCTTCCGGCTCGTATGTTGTGTGGAATTGTGAGCGGATAACAATTTCACACAGGAA
ACAGCTATGACCATGATTACGCCAAGCTTGGTACCGAGCTCGGATCCACTAGTAACGGCCGCCAGTGTGC
TGGAATTCGGCTTTTCACTAGCAACCTCAAACAGACACCATGGTGCATCTGACTCCTGAGGAGAAGTCTG
CCGTTACTGCCCTGTGGGGCAAGGTGAACGTGGATGAAGTTGGTGGTGAGGCCCTGGGCAGGCTGCTGGT
GGTCTACCCTTGGACCCAGAGGTTCTTTGAGTCCTTTGGGGATCTGTCCACTCCTGATGCTGTTATGGGC
AACCCTAAGGTGAAGGCTCATGGCAAGAAAGTGCTCGGTGCCTTTAGTGATGGCCTGGCTCACCTGGACA
ACCTCAAGGGCACCTTTGCCACACTGAGTGAGCTGCACTGTGAAGCCGAATTCTGCAGATATCCATCACA
CTGGCGGCCGCTCGAGCATGCATCTAGAGGGCCCAATTCGCCCTATAGTGAGTCGTATTACAATTCACTG
GCCGTCGTTTTACAACGTCGTGACTGGGAAAACCCTGGCGTTACCCAACTTAATCGCCTTGCAGCACATC
CCCCTTTCGCCAGCTGGCGTAATAGCGAAGAGGCCCGCACCGATCGCCCTTCCCAACAGTTGCGCAGCCT
GAATGGCGAATGG
[124 nt withheld, positions 854-977]
C
[91 nt withheld, positions 979-1069]
A
[49 nt withheld, positions 1071-1119]
CCTTTGACGTTGGAGTCCACGTTCTTT
[37 nt withheld, positions 1147-1183]
ACCCTATCTCGGTCTATTCTTTTGATTTATAAGGGATTTTGCCGATTTCGGCCTATTGGTTAAAAAATGA
GCTGATTTAACAAAAATTTAACGCGAATTTTAACAAAATTCAGGGCGCAAGGGCTGCTAAAGGAAGCGGA
ACACGTAGAAAGCCAGTCCGCAGAAACGGTGCTGACCCCGGATGAATGTCAGCTACTGGGCTATCTGGAC
AAGGGAAAACGCAAGCGCAAAGAGAAAGCAGGTAGCTTGCAGTGGGCTTACATGGCGATAGCTAGACTGG
GCGGTTTTATGGACAGCAAGCGAACCGGAATTGCCAGCTGGGGCGCCCTCTGGTAAGGTTGGGAAGCCCT
GCAAAGTAAACTGGATGGCTTTCTTGCCGCCAAGGATCTGATGGCGCAGGGGATCAAGATCTGATCAAGA
GACAGGATGAGGATCGTTTCGCATGATTGAACAAGATGGATTGCACGCAGGTTCTCCGGCCGCTTGGGTG
GAGAGGCTATTCGGCTATGACTGGGCACAACAGACAATCGGCTGCTCTGATGCCGCCGTGTTCCGGCTGT
CAGCGCAGGGGCGCCCGGTTCTTTTTGTCAAGACCGACCTGTCCGGTGCCCTGAATGAACTGCAGGACGA
GGCAGCGCGGCTATCGTGGCTGGCCACGACGGGCGTTCCTTGCGCAGCTGTGCTCGACGTTGTCACTGAA
GCGGGAAGGGACTGGCTGCTATTGGGCGAAGTGCCGGGGCAGGATCTCCTGTCATCCCACCTTGCTCCTG
CCGAGAAAGTATCCATCATGGCTGATGCAATGCGGCGGCTGCATACGCTTGATCCGGCTACCTGCCCATT
CGACCACCAAGCGAAACATCGCATCGAGCGAGCACGTACTCGGATGGAAGCCGGTCTTGTCGATCAGGAT
GATCTGGACGAAGAGCATCAGGGGCTCGCGCCAGCCGAACTGTTCGCCAGGCTCAAGGCGCGCATGCCCG
ACGGCGAGGATCTCGTCGTGACCCATGGCGATGCCTGCTTGCCGAATATCATGGTGGAAAATGGCCGCTT
TTCTGGATTCATCGACTGTGGCCGGCTGGGTGTGGCGGACCGCTATCAGGACATAGCGTTGGCTACCCGT
GATATTGCTGAAGAGCTTGGCGGCGAATGGGCTGACCGCTTCCTCGTGCTTTACGGTATCGCCGCTCCCG
ATTCGCAGCGCATCGCCTTCTATCGCCTTCTTGACGAGTTCTTCTGAATTGAAAAAGGAAGAGTATGAGT
ATTCAACATTTCCGTGTCGCCCTTATTCCCTTTTTTGCGGCATTTTGCCTTCCTGTTTTTGCTCACCCAG
AAACGCTGGTGAAAGTAAAAGATGCTGAAGATCAGTTGGGTGCACGAGTGGGTTACATCGAACTGGATCT
CAACAGCGGTAAGATCCTTGAGAGTTTTCGCCCCGAAGAACGTTTTCCAATGATGAGCACTTTTAAAGTT
CTGCTATGTGGCGCGGTATTATCCCGTATTGACGCCGGGCAAGAGCAACTCGGTCGCCGCATACACTATT
CTCAGAATGACTTGGTTGAGTACTCACCAGTCACAGAAAAGCATCTTACGGATGGCATGACAGTAAGAGA
ATTATGCAGTGCTGCCATAACCATGAGTGATAACACTGCGGCCAACTTACTTCTGACAACGATCGGAGGA
CCGAAGGAGCTAACCGCTTTTTTGCACAACATGGGGGATCATGTAACTCGCCTTGATCGTTGGGAACCGG
AGCTGAATGAAGCCATACCAAACGACGAGCGTGACACCACGATGCCTGTAGCAATGGCAACAACGTTGCG
CAAACTATTAACTGGCGAACTACTTACTCTAGCTTCCCGGCAACAATTAATAGACTGGATGGAGGCGGAT
AAAGTTGCAGGACCACTTCTGCGCTCGGCCCTTCCGGCTGGCTGGTTTATTGCTGATAAATCTGGAGCCG
GTGAGCGTGGGTCTCGCGGTATCATTGCAGCACTGGGGCCAGATGGTAAGCCCTCCCGTATCGTAGTTAT
CTACACGACGGGGAGTCAGGCAACTATGGATGAACGAAATAGACAGATCGCTGAGATAGGTGCCTCACTG
ATTAAGCATTGGTAACTGTCAGACCAAGTTTACTCATATATACTTTAGATTGATTTAAAACTTCATTTTT
AATTTAAAAGGATCTAGGTGAAGATCCTTTTTGATAATCTCATGACCAAAATCCCTTAACGTGAGTTTTC
GTTCCACTGAGCGTCAGACCCCGTAGAAAAGATCAAAGGATCTTCTTGAGATCCTTTTTTTCTGCGCGTA
ATCTGCTGCTTGCAAACAAAAAAACCACCGCTACCAGCGGTGGTTTGTTTGCCGGATCAAGAGCTACCAA
CTCTTTTTCCGAAGGTAACTGGCTTCAGCAGAGCGCAGATACCAAATACTGTTCTTCTAGTGTAGCCGTA
GTTAGGCCACCACTTCAAGAACTCTGTAGCACCGCCTACATACCTCGCTCTGCTAATCCTGTTACCAGTG
GCTGCTGCCAGTGGCGATAAGTCGTGTCTTACCGGGTTGGACTCAAGACGATAGTTACCGGATAAGGCGC
AGCGGTCGGGCTGAACGGGGGGTTCGTGCACACAGCCCAGCTTGGAGCGAACGACCTACACCGAACTGAG
ATACCTACAGCGTGAGCTATGAGAAAGCGCCACGCTTCCCGAAGGGAGAAAGGCGGACAGGTATCCGGTA
AGCGGCAGGGTCGGAACAGGAGAGCGCACGAGGGAGCTTCCAGGGGGAAACGCCTGGTATCTTTATAGTC
CTGTCGGGTTTCGCCACCTCTGACTTGAGCGTCGATTTTTGTGATGCTCGTCAGGGGGGCGGAGCCTATG
GAAAAACGCCAGCAACGCGGCCTTTTTACGGTTCCTGGCCTTTTGCTGGCCTTTTGCTCACATGTTCTTT
CCTGCGTTATCCCCTGATTCTGTGGATAACCGTATTACCGCCTTTGAGTGAGCTGATACCGCTCGCCGCA
GCCGAACGACCGAGCGCAGCGAGTCAGTGAGCGAGGAAGCGGAAG
