Features (pLannotate 1.2.2; 13 found; start..end, strand, type, name):
    101..122     +  protein_bind   CAP binding site: CAP binding activates transcription in the presence of cAMP. E. coli catabolite activator protein
    137..167     +  promoter       lac promoter: promoter for the E. coli lac operon
    175..191     +  protein_bind   lac operator: The lac repressor binds to the lac operator to inhibit transcription in E. coli. This inhibition can be relieved by adding lactose or isopropyl-β-D-thiogalactopyranoside (IPTG). lac repressor encoded by lacI
    313..597     +  CDS            HBB (fragment): HBB_GORGO - Experimental evidence at protein level: Swiss-Prot protein existence level 1. Involved in oxygen transport from the lung to the various peripheral tissues. From Gorilla gorilla gorilla (Western lowland gorilla).
    664..682     -  promoter       T7 promoter: promoter for bacteriophage T7 RNA polymerase
    685..842     +  CDS            lacZα (fragment): LacZα fragment of β-galactosidase; lacZ fragment
    846..1274    +  rep_origin     f1 ori (sequence partly withheld): f1 bacteriophage origin of replication; arrow indicates direction of (+) strand synthesis
   1287..1586    +  CDS            tnpA (fragment): TN5P_ECOLX - Also known as tnp. Experimental evidence at protein level: Swiss-Prot protein existence level 1. Mediates transposition of transposon Tn5 by a 'cut and paste' mechanism. First, the monomeric transposase binds the 19 bp inverted DNA repeats flanking the transposon. Then, dimerization of the DNA- bound transposase creates a synaptic DNA complex. After nicking of the first DNA strand, excision of the transposon proceeds through a series of intermediates. The transposase then mediates the insertion of the transposon at a new site by strand transfer. The activity of the wild- type tran
   1618..2409    +  CDS            neo: KKA2_KLEPN - Also known as kan, nptII. Experimental evidence at protein level: Swiss-Prot protein existence level 1. Resistance to kanamycin, neomycin, paromomycin, ribostamycin, butirosin and gentamicin B. From Klebsiella pneumoniae.
   2413..2429    +  promoter       AmpR promoter (fragment): bla
   2430..3290    +  CDS            AmpR: β-lactamase; bla; confers resistance to ampicillin, carbenicillin, and related antibiotics
   3461..4049    +  rep_origin     ori: high-copy-number ColE1/pMB1/pBR322/pUC origin of replication
   4232..88      +  CDS            lacI (fragment) (across the origin): lac repressor; lacI; The lac repressor binds to the lac operator to inhibit transcription in E. coli. This inhibition can be relieved by adding lactose or isopropyl-β-D-thiogalactopyranoside (IPTG).
>Addgene plasmid #87847 | pCR2.1_HBB_N | addgene full sequence | sequence record 313714 | Addgene NGS Result
CAATACGCAAACCGCCTCTCCCCGCGCGTTGGCCGATTCATTAATGCAGCTGGCACGACAGGTTTCCCGA
CTGGAAAGCGGGCAGTGAGCGCAACGCAATTAATGTGAGTTAGCTCACTCATTAGGCACCCCAGGCTTTA
CACTTTATGCTTCCGGCTCGTATGTTGTGTGGAATTGTGAGCGGATAACAATTTCACACAGGAAACAGCT
ATGACCATGATTACGCCAAGCTTGGTACCGAGCTCGGATCCACTAGTAACGGCCGCCAGTGTGCTGGAAT
TCGGCTTTCACTAGCAACCTCAAACAGACACCATGGTGCACCTGACTCCTGAGGAGAAGTCTGCCGTTAC
TGCCCTGTGGGGCAAGGTGAACGTGGATGAAGTTGGTGGTGAGGCCCTGGGCAGGCTGCTGGTGGTCTAC
CCTTGGACCCAGAGGTTCTTTGAGTCCTTTGGGGATCTGTCCACTCCTGATGCTGTTATGGGCAACCCTA
AGGTGAAGGCTCATGGCAAGAAAGTGCTCGGTGCCTTTAGTGATGGCCTGGCTCACCTGGACAACCTCAA
GGGCACCTTTGCCACACTGAGTGAGCTGCACTGTGAGCCGAATTCTGCAGATATCCATCACACTGGCGGC
CGCTCGAGCATGCATCTAGAGGGCCCAATTCGCCCTATAGTGAGTCGTATTACAATTCACTGGCCGTCGT
TTTACAACGTCGTGACTGGGAAAACCCTGGCGTTACCCAACTTAATCGCCTTGCAGCACATCCCCCTTTC
GCCAGCTGGCGTAATAGCGAAGAGGCCCGCACCGATCGCCCTTCCCAACAGTTGCGCAGCCTGAATGGCG
AATGG
[124 nt withheld, positions 846-969]
C
[91 nt withheld, positions 971-1061]
A
[49 nt withheld, positions 1063-1111]
CCTTTGACGTTGGAGTCCACGTTCTTT
[37 nt withheld, positions 1139-1175]
ACCCTATCTCGGTCTATTCTTTTGATTTATAAGGGATTTTGCCGATTTCGGCCTATTGGTTAAAAAATGA
GCTGATTTAACAAAAATTTAACGCGAATTTTAACAAAATTCAGGGCGCAAGGGCTGCTAAAGGAAGCGGA
ACACGTAGAAAGCCAGTCCGCAGAAACGGTGCTGACCCCGGATGAATGTCAGCTACTGGGCTATCTGGAC
AAGGGAAAACGCAAGCGCAAAGAGAAAGCAGGTAGCTTGCAGTGGGCTTACATGGCGATAGCTAGACTGG
GCGGTTTTATGGACAGCAAGCGAACCGGAATTGCCAGCTGGGGCGCCCTCTGGTAAGGTTGGGAAGCCCT
GCAAAGTAAACTGGATGGCTTTCTTGCCGCCAAGGATCTGATGGCGCAGGGGATCAAGATCTGATCAAGA
GACAGGATGAGGATCGTTTCGCATGATTGAACAAGATGGATTGCACGCAGGTTCTCCGGCCGCTTGGGTG
GAGAGGCTATTCGGCTATGACTGGGCACAACAGACAATCGGCTGCTCTGATGCCGCCGTGTTCCGGCTGT
CAGCGCAGGGGCGCCCGGTTCTTTTTGTCAAGACCGACCTGTCCGGTGCCCTGAATGAACTGCAGGACGA
GGCAGCGCGGCTATCGTGGCTGGCCACGACGGGCGTTCCTTGCGCAGCTGTGCTCGACGTTGTCACTGAA
GCGGGAAGGGACTGGCTGCTATTGGGCGAAGTGCCGGGGCAGGATCTCCTGTCATCCCACCTTGCTCCTG
CCGAGAAAGTATCCATCATGGCTGATGCAATGCGGCGGCTGCATACGCTTGATCCGGCTACCTGCCCATT
CGACCACCAAGCGAAACATCGCATCGAGCGAGCACGTACTCGGATGGAAGCCGGTCTTGTCGATCAGGAT
GATCTGGACGAAGAGCATCAGGGGCTCGCGCCAGCCGAACTGTTCGCCAGGCTCAAGGCGCGCATGCCCG
ACGGCGAGGATCTCGTCGTGACCCATGGCGATGCCTGCTTGCCGAATATCATGGTGGAAAATGGCCGCTT
TTCTGGATTCATCGACTGTGGCCGGCTGGGTGTGGCGGACCGCTATCAGGACATAGCGTTGGCTACCCGT
GATATTGCTGAAGAGCTTGGCGGCGAATGGGCTGACCGCTTCCTCGTGCTTTACGGTATCGCCGCTCCCG
ATTCGCAGCGCATCGCCTTCTATCGCCTTCTTGACGAGTTCTTCTGAATTGAAAAAGGAAGAGTATGAGT
ATTCAACATTTCCGTGTCGCCCTTATTCCCTTTTTTGCGGCATTTTGCCTTCCTGTTTTTGCTCACCCAG
AAACGCTGGTGAAAGTAAAAGATGCTGAAGATCAGTTGGGTGCACGAGTGGGTTACATCGAACTGGATCT
CAACAGCGGTAAGATCCTTGAGAGTTTTCGCCCCGAAGAACGTTTTCCAATGATGAGCACTTTTAAAGTT
CTGCTATGTGGCGCGGTATTATCCCGTATTGACGCCGGGCAAGAGCAACTCGGTCGCCGCATACACTATT
CTCAGAATGACTTGGTTGAGTACTCACCAGTCACAGAAAAGCATCTTACGGATGGCATGACAGTAAGAGA
ATTATGCAGTGCTGCCATAACCATGAGTGATAACACTGCGGCCAACTTACTTCTGACAACGATCGGAGGA
CCGAAGGAGCTAACCGCTTTTTTGCACAACATGGGGGATCATGTAACTCGCCTTGATCGTTGGGAACCGG
AGCTGAATGAAGCCATACCAAACGACGAGCGTGACACCACGATGCCTGTAGCAATGGCAACAACGTTGCG
CAAACTATTAACTGGCGAACTACTTACTCTAGCTTCCCGGCAACAATTAATAGACTGGATGGAGGCGGAT
AAAGTTGCAGGACCACTTCTGCGCTCGGCCCTTCCGGCTGGCTGGTTTATTGCTGATAAATCTGGAGCCG
GTGAGCGTGGGTCTCGCGGTATCATTGCAGCACTGGGGCCAGATGGTAAGCCCTCCCGTATCGTAGTTAT
CTACACGACGGGGAGTCAGGCAACTATGGATGAACGAAATAGACAGATCGCTGAGATAGGTGCCTCACTG
ATTAAGCATTGGTAACTGTCAGACCAAGTTTACTCATATATACTTTAGATTGATTTAAAACTTCATTTTT
AATTTAAAAGGATCTAGGTGAAGATCCTTTTTGATAATCTCATGACCAAAATCCCTTAACGTGAGTTTTC
GTTCCACTGAGCGTCAGACCCCGTAGAAAAGATCAAAGGATCTTCTTGAGATCCTTTTTTTCTGCGCGTA
ATCTGCTGCTTGCAAACAAAAAAACCACCGCTACCAGCGGTGGTTTGTTTGCCGGATCAAGAGCTACCAA
CTCTTTTTCCGAAGGTAACTGGCTTCAGCAGAGCGCAGATACCAAATACTGTTCTTCTAGTGTAGCCGTA
GTTAGGCCACCACTTCAAGAACTCTGTAGCACCGCCTACATACCTCGCTCTGCTAATCCTGTTACCAGTG
GCTGCTGCCAGTGGCGATAAGTCGTGTCTTACCGGGTTGGACTCAAGACGATAGTTACCGGATAAGGCGC
AGCGGTCGGGCTGAACGGGGGGTTCGTGCACACAGCCCAGCTTGGAGCGAACGACCTACACCGAACTGAG
ATACCTACAGCGTGAGCTATGAGAAAGCGCCACGCTTCCCGAAGGGAGAAAGGCGGACAGGTATCCGGTA
AGCGGCAGGGTCGGAACAGGAGAGCGCACGAGGGAGCTTCCAGGGGGAAACGCCTGGTATCTTTATAGTC
CTGTCGGGTTTCGCCACCTCTGACTTGAGCGTCGATTTTTGTGATGCTCGTCAGGGGGGCGGAGCCTATG
GAAAAACGCCAGCAACGCGGCCTTTTTACGGTTCCTGGCCTTTTGCTGGCCTTTTGCTCACATGTTCTTT
CCTGCGTTATCCCCTGATTCTGTGGATAACCGTATTACCGCCTTTGAGTGAGCTGATACCGCTCGCCGCA
GCCGAACGACCGAGCGCAGCGAGTCAGTGAGCGAGGAAGCGGAAGAGCGCC
